Addgene plasmid #48421: pFUSB4_ATCC
Depositing lab: Stephen Ekker. Depositing organization: Mayo Foundation for Medical Education and Research. Publication: High Efficiency In Vivo Genome Engineering with a Simplified 15-RVD GoldyTALEN Design. Ma AC, Lee HB, Clark KJ, Ekker SC. PLoS One. 2013 May 29;8(5):e65259. doi: 10.1371/journal.pone.0065259. Print 2013. PubMed 23734242.
Backbone
  Vector backbone: pFUS_B4
  Vector type: Mammalian Expression, TALEN
Growth in bacteria
  Bacterial resistance: Spectinomycin, 50 μg/mL
  Growth temperature: 37°C
  Growth strain: Top10
  Copy number: Unknown
Gene/Insert
  Gene/Insert name: RVD sequence: NI NG HD HD
  Species: Synthetic
  Cloning method: Unknown
  Sequencing primers: 5′ ttgatgcctggcagttccct; 3′ cgaaccgaacaggcttatgt
Terms and licenses: Academic/Nonprofit Terms; Industry Terms: Not Available to Industry
Depositor comments: Plasmid was created using Golden Gate cloning.
How to cite: pFUSB4_ATCC was a gift from Stephen Ekker (Addgene plasmid # 48421 ; http://n2t.net/addgene:48421 ; RRID:Addgene_48421)
