[The description below was written by a language model from this plasmid's Addgene catalogue record and pLannotate feature annotations shown in this document.]
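Description:
pFUSB4_ATCC is a small (about 2.9 kb) intermediate array plasmid for Golden Gate assembly of TALENs, built on the pFUS_B4 backbone. It carries a pre-assembled synthetic block of four TAL effector repeats with the repeat-variable diresidues NI, NG, HD and HD. Under the standard TALE code these recognise A, T, C and C respectively, which gives the plasmid its name. The depositor notes that it was made by Golden Gate cloning. The record files it under mammalian expression and TALEN vectors, but the annotated features include no eukaryotic promoter or polyadenylation signal. It is therefore best understood as a bacterial cloning intermediate, not as an expression construct in its own right.

Propagation in E. coli relies on a high-copy ColE1/pUC-type origin. Selection uses the aadA aminoglycoside adenylyltransferase gene (SmR), which confers spectinomycin and streptomycin resistance and matches the spectinomycin selection listed in the catalogue. Upstream of this marker are fragments of a class 1 integron Pc promoter and a gentamicin acetyltransferase gene, probably remnants of the integron-derived cassette that supplied the marker. Short lacZα and lacI fragments also remain, consistent with the repeat array having replaced a lacZα screening cassette in the parent pFUS vector, and rrnB T1 and T2 terminators lie nearby. The automated annotation does not label the TAL repeat array itself, which presumably sits in the unannotated region near the lacZα remnant.

The associated publication describes a simplified 15-RVD GoldyTALEN design for in vivo genome engineering. In that context, a ready-made four-repeat module of this kind would be combined with other repeat arrays and a last half-repeat in a final TALEN backbone, shortening custom nuclease assembly.
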