Features (pLannotate 1.2.2; 8 found; start..end, strand, type, name):
      3..39      -  CDS            lacZα (fragment): LacZα fragment of β-galactosidase; lacZ fragment
    596..619     +  promoter       Pc promoter (fragment): intI1 (promoter lies within the coding sequence); class 1 integron promoter
    795..851     +  CDS            GmR (fragment): gentamycin acetyltransferase; aacC1; confers resistance to gentamycin
    858..1649    +  CDS            SmR: aminoglycoside adenylyltransferase (Murphy, 1985); aadA; confers resistance to spectinomycin and streptomycin
   1742..2330    +  rep_origin     ori: high-copy-number ColE1/pMB1/pBR322/pUC origin of replication
   2513..2605    +  CDS            lacI (fragment): lac repressor; lacI; The lac repressor binds to the lac operator to inhibit transcription in E. coli. This inhibition can be relieved by adding lactose or isopropyl-β-D-thiogalactopyranoside (IPTG).
   2660..2687    -  terminator     rrnB T2 terminator: transcription terminator T2 from the E. coli rrnB gene
   2819..2862    +  terminator     rrnB T1 terminator: Escherichia coli rrnB; transcription terminator T1 from the E. coli rrnB gene
>Addgene plasmid #48421 | pFUSB4_ATCC | depositor full sequence | sequence record 70121 | Full Sequence
ATGTTTTCCCAGTCACGACGTTGTAAAACGACGGCCAGTCTTAAGCGTCTCATGGCCTGACCCCGGACCA
AGTGGTGGCCTATCGCCAGCAACATTGGCGGCAAGCAAGCGCTCGAAACGGTGCAGCGGCTGTTGCCGGT
GCTGTGCCAGGACCATGGCCTGACCCCGGACCAAGTGGTGGCTATCGCCAGCAACGGTGGCGGCAAGCAA
GCGCTCGAAACGGTGCAGCGGCTGTTGCCGGTGCTGTGCCAGGACCATGGCCTGACTCCGGACCAAGTGG
TGGCTATCGCCAGCCACGATGGCGGCAAGCAAGCGCTCGAAACGGTGCAGCGGCTGTTGCCGGTGCTGTG
CCAGGACCATGGCCTGACTCCGGACCAAGTGGTGGCTATCGCCAGCCACGATGGCGGCAAGCAAGCGCTC
GAAACGGTGCAGCGGCTGTTGCCGGTGCTGTGCCAGGACCATGGCCTGACCCCGGACCAAGTGGTGGCTA
TCGAGACGTCTAGACCAGCCAGGACAGAAATGCCTCGACTTCGCTGCTACCCAAGGTTGCCGGGTGACGC
ACACCGTGGAAACGGATGAAGGCACGAACCCAGTGGACATAAGCCTGTTCGGTTCGTAAGCTGTAATGCA
AGTAGCGTATGCGCTCACGCAACTGGTCCAGAACCTTGACCGAACGCAGCGGTGGTAACGGCGCAGTGGC
GGTTTTCATGGCTTGTTATGACTGTTTTTTTGGGGTACAGTCTATGCCTCGGGCATCCAAGCAGCAAGCG
CGTTACGCCGTGGGTCGATGTTTGATGTTATGGAGCAGCAACGATGTTACGCAGCAGGGCAGTCGCCCTA
AAACAAAGTTAAACATTATGAGGGAAGCGGTGATCGCCGAAGTATCGACTCAACTATCAGAGGTAGTTGG
CGTCATCGAGCGCCATCTCGAACCGACGTTGCTGGCCGTACATTTGTACGGCTCCGCAGTGGATGGCGGC
CTGAAGCCACACAGTGATATTGATTTGCTGGTTACGGTGACCGTAAGGCTTGATGAAACAACGCGGCGAG
CTTTGATCAACGACCTTTTGGAAACTTCGGCTTCCCCTGGAGAGAGCGAGATTCTCCGCGCTGTAGAAGT
CACCATTGTTGTGCACGACGACATCATTCCGTGGCGTTATCCAGCTAAGCGCGAACTGCAATTTGGAGAA
TGGCAGCGCAATGACATTCTTGCAGGTATCTTCGAGCCAGCCACGATCGACATTGATCTGGCTATCTTGC
TGACAAAAGCAAGAGAACATAGCGTTGCCTTGGTAGGTCCAGCGGCGGAGGAACTCTTTGATCCGGTTCC
TGAACAGGATCTATTTGAGGCGCTAAATGAAACCTTAACGCTATGGAACTCGCCGCCCGACTGGGCTGGC
GATGAGCGAAATGTAGTGCTTACGTTGTCCCGCATTTGGTACAGCGCAGTAACCGGCAAAATCGCGCCGA
AGGATGTCGCTGCCGACTGGGCAATGGAGCGCCTGCCGGCCCAGTATCAGCCCGTCATACTTGAAGCTAG
ACAGGCTTATCTTGGACAAGAAGAAGATCGCTTGGCCTCGCGCGCAGATCAGTTGGAAGAATTTGTCCAC
TACGTGAAAGGCGAGATCACCAAGGTAGTCGGCAAATAACCCTCGAGCCACCCATGACCAAAATCCCTTA
ACGTGAGTTACGCGTCGTTCCACTGAGCGTCAGACCCCGTAGAAAAGATCAAAGGATCTTCTTGAGATCC
TTTTTTTCTGCGCGTAATCTGCTGCTTGCAAACAAAAAAACCACCGCTACCAGCGGTGGTTTGTTTGCCG
GATCAAGAGCTACCAACTCTTTTTCCGAAGGTAACTGGCTTCAGCAGAGCGCAGATACCAAATACTGTCC
TTCTAGTGTAGCCGTAGTTAGGCCACCACTTCAAGAACTCTGTAGCACCGCCTACATACCTCGCTCTGCT
AATCCTGTTACCAGTGGCTGCTGCCAGTGGCGATAAGTCGTGTCTTACCGGGTTGGACTCAAGACGATAG
TTACCGGATAAGGCGCAGCGGTCGGGCTGAACGGGGGGTTCGTGCACACAGCCCAGCTTGGAGCGAACGA
CCTACACCGAACTGAGATACCTACAGCGTGAGCATTGAGAAAGCGCCACGCTTCCCGAAGGGAGAAAGGC
GGACAGGTATCCGGTAAGCGGCAGGGTCGGAACAGGAGAGCGCACGAGGGAGCTTCCAGGGGGAAACGCC
TGGTATCTTTATAGTCCTGTCGGGTTTCGCCACCTCTGACTTGAGCGTCGATTTTTGTGATGCTCGTCAG
GGGGGCGGAGCCTATGGAAAAACGCCAGCAACGCGGCCTTTTTACGGTTCCTGGCCTTTTGCTGGCCTTT
TGCTCACATGTTCTTTCCTGCGTTATCCCCTGATTCTGTGGATAACCGTATTACCGCCTTTGAGTGAGCT
GATACCGCTCGCCGCAGCCGAACGACCGAGCGCAGCGAGTCAGTGAGCGAGGAAGCGGAAGAGCGCCCAA
TACGCAAACCGCCTCTCCCCGCGCGTTGGCCGATTCATTAATGCAGCTGGCACGACAGGTTTCCCGACTG
GAAAGCGGGCAGTGAGCGCAACGCAATTAATACGCGTACCGCTAGCCAGGAAGAGTTTGTAGAAACGCAA
AAAGGCCATCCGTCAGGATGGCCTTCTGCTTAGTTTGATGCCTGGCAGTTTATGGCGGGCGTCCTGCCCG
CCACCCTCCGGGCCGTTGCTTCACAACGTTCAAATCCGCTCCCGGCGGATTTGTCCTACTCAGGAGAGCG
TTCACCGACAAACAACAGATAAAACGAAAGGCCCAGTCTTCCGACTGAGCCTTTCGTTTTATTTGATGCC
TGGCAGTTCCCTACTCTCGCGTTAACGCTAGCATGG
