>Addgene plasmid #48421 | pFUSB4_ATCC | addgene partial sequence | sequence record 70786 | pCR8_F1 5'-ttgatgcctggcagttccct-3'
TGTAAAACGACGGCCAGTCTTAAGCGTCTCATGGCCTGACCCCGGACCAAGTGGTGGCTATCGCCAGCAA
CATTGGCGGCAAGCAAGCGCTCGAAACGGTGCAGCGGCTGTTGCCGGTGCTGTGCCAGGACCATGGCCTG
ACCCCGGACCAAGTGGTGGCTATCGCCAGCAACGGTGGCGGCAAGCAAGCGCTCGAAACGGTGCAGCGGC
TGTTGCCGGTGCTGTGCCAGGACCATGGCCTGACTCCGGACCAAGTGGTGGCTATCGCCAGCCACGATGG
CGGCAAGCAAGCGCTCGAAACGGTGCAGCGGCTGTTGCCGGTGCTGTGCCAGGACCATGGCCTGACTCCG
GACCAAGTGGTGGCTATCGCCAGCCACGATGGCGGCAAGCAAGCGCTCGAAACGGTGCAGCGGCTGTTGC
CGGTGCTGTGCCAGGACCATGGCCTGACCCCGGACCAAGTGGTGGCTATCGAGACGTCTAGACCAGCCAG
GACAGAAATGCCTCGACTTCGCTGCTACCCAAGGTTGCCGGGTGACGCACACCGTGGAAACGGATGAAGG
CACGAACCCAGTGGACATAAGCCTGTTCGGTTCGTAAGCTGTAATGCAAGTAGCGTATGCGCTCACGCAA
CTGGTCCAGAACCTTGACCGAACGCAGCGGTGGTAACGGCGCAGTGGCGGTTTTCATGGCTTGTTATGAC
TGTTTTTTTGGGGTACAGTCTATGCCTCGGGCATCCAAGCAGCAAGCGCGTTACGCCGTGGGTCGATGTT
TGATGTTATGGAGCAGCAACGATGTTACGCAGCAGGGCAGTCGCCCTAAAACAAAGTTAAACATTATGA
